>Addgene plasmid #64287 | pBa-FRB-3myc-KIF1B beta tail 387-1770 | depositor full sequence | sequence record 109044 | pBa-FRB-3myc-KIF1B beta tail 387-1770 sequence 10569 bps
TTAGTGCATGCATACCCCTCGGTGTTATTGCTGCTCTGTGCACGCACGCTCATTGTATCACTTCATCCCA
GTGCATGCACTCACACTGGAGCGATTGCTGCTCGGTGCACGCACACTCATTGTATCACGTCAGCTCAGTG
GCTGCACGCACACCGGTGTTATTGCTGCTCGGTGCGTGCATGCACATCAGTGTCGCTGCAGCTCAGTGCA
TGCACGCTCATTGCCCATCGCTATCCCTGCCTCTCCTGCTGGCGCTCCCCGGGAGGTGACTTCAAGGGGA
CCGCAGGACCACCTCGGGGGTGGGGGGAGGGCTGCACACGCGGACCCCGCTCCCCCTCCCCAACAAAGCA
CTGTGGAATCAAAAAGGGGGGAGGGGGGATGGAGGGGCGCGTCACACCCCCGCCCCACACCCTCACCTCG
AGGTGAGCCCCACGTTCTGCTTCACTCTCCCCATCTCCCCCCCCTCCCCACCCCCAATTTTGTATTTATT
TATTTTTTAATTATTTTGTGCAGCGATGGGGGCGGGGGGGGGGGGGGCGCGCGCCAGGCGGGGCGGGGCG
GGGCGAGGGGCGGGGCGGGGCGAGGCGGAGAGGTGCGGCGGCAGCCAATCAGAGCGGCGCGCTCCGAAAG
TTTCCTTTTATGGCGAGGCGGCGGCGGCGGCGGCCCTATAAAAAGCGAAGCGCGCGGCGGGCGGGAGTCG
CTGCGTTGCCTTCGCCCCGTGCCCCGCTCCGCGCCGCCTCGCGCCGCCCGCCCCGGCTCTGACTGACCGC
GTTACTCCCACAGGTGAGCGGGCGGGACGGCCCTTCTCCTCCGGGCTGTAATTAGCGCTTGGTTTAATGA
CGGCTCGTTTCTTTTCTGTGGCTGCGTGAAAGCCTTAAAGGGCTCCGGGAGGGCCCTTTGTGCGGGGGGG
AGCGGCTCGGGGGGTGCGTGCGTGTGTGTGTGCGTGGGGAGCGCCGCGTGCGGCCCGCGCTGCCCGGCGG
CTGTGAGCGCTGCGGGCGCGGCGCGGGGCTTTGTGCGCTCCGCGTGTGCGCGAGGGGAGCGCGGCCGGGG
GCGGTGCCCCGCGGTGCGGGGGGGCTGCGAGGGGAACAAAGGCTGCGTGCGGGGTGTGTGCGTGGGGGGG
TGAGCAGGGGGTGTGGGCGCGGCGGTCGGGCTGTAACCCCCCCCTGCACCCCCCTCCCCGAGTTGCTGAG
CACGGCCCGGCTTCGGGTGCGGGGCTCCGTGCGGGGCGTGGCGCGGGGCTCGCCGTGCCGGGCGGGGGGT
GGCGGCAGGTGGGGGTGCCGGGCGGGGCGGGGCCGCCTCGGGCCGGGGAGGGCTCGGGGGAGGGGCGCGG
CGGCCCCGGAGCGCCGGCGGCTGTCGAGGCGCGGCGAGCCGCAGCCATTGCCTTTTATGGTAATCGTGCG
AGAGGGCGCAGGGACTTCCTTTGTCCCAAATCTGGCGGAGCCGAAATCTGGGAGGCGCCGCCGCACCCCC
TCTAGCGGGCGCGGGCGAAGCGGTGCGGCGCCGGCAGGAAGGAAATGGGCGGGGAGGGCCTTCGTGCGTC
GCCGCGCCGCCGTCCCCTTCTCCATCTCCAGCCTCGGGGCTGCCGCAGGGGGACGGCTGCCTTCGGGGGG
GACGGGGCAGGGCGGGGTTCGGCTTCTGGCGTGTGACCGGCGGGGTTTATATCTTCCCTTCTCTGTTCCT
CCGCAGCCCCCAAGCTTGGCGCGCCTAGGCCTACCATGGCTTCTAGAATCCTCTGGCATGAGATGTGGCA
TGAAGGCCTGGAAGAGGCATCTCGTTTGTACTTTGGGGAAAGGAACGTGAAAGGCATGTTTGAGGTGCTG
GAGCCCTTGCATGCTATGATGGAACGGGGCCCCCAGACTCTGAAGGAAACATCCTTTAATCAGGCCTATG
GTCGAGATTTAATGGAGGCCCAAGAGTGGTGCAGGAAGTACATGAAATCAGGGAATGTCAAGGACCTCCT
CCAAGCCTGGGACCTCTATTATCATGTGTTCCGACGAATCTCAAAGACTAGTTATCCGTACGGAATGCAG
AAGCTGATCTCAGAGGAGGACCTGCAAAAACTTATTTCTGAAGAGGATCTGCAAAAGCTTATTTCTGAAG
AAGATCTGTACAAGGGAGGATCCGGAGGCGATACATCCATGGGGTCCCTCACTTCATCCCCGTCTTCATG
CTCACTTAATAGTCAGGCGGGCCTAACCTCTGTGACCAGTATTCAAGAGAGGATTATGTCTACACCTGGA
GGGGAGGAAGCCATTGAACGTCTGAAGGAGTCAGAGAAGATCATTGCTGAGTTGAATGAAACCTGGGAAG
AGAAACTTCGTAAAACAGAGGCCATCAGAATGGAGAGAGAAGCCTTGTTGGCTGAGATGGGAGTTGCCAT
ACGGGAAGATGGGGGAACACTTGGCGTTTTCTCACCTAAAAAGACTCCACACCTTGTTAACCTCAATGAA
GACCCTCTAATGTCGGAGTGTTTGCTTTATTATATCAAGGACGGAATTACAAGGGTTGGCCAAGCAGATG
CTGAGCGGCGCCAGGACATCGTGCTGAGTGGGGCCCACATTAAAGAAGAGCATTGTATCTTTCGGAGTGA
GAGAAACAACACTGGCGAAGTTATTGTGACCTTAGAGCCCTGTGAGCGCTCAGAAACATACGTGAATGGC
AAGAGGGTGGCTCATCCTGTTCAGCTGCGCTCAGGGAACCGTATCATCATGGGTAAAAACCATGTTTTTC
GTTTTAACCACCCTGAACAAGCGCGAGCAGAAAGGGAAAAGACTCCCTCAGCTGAGACCCCCTCTGAGCC
TGTGGACTGGACCTTTGCTCAGAGAGAGCTTCTCGAAAAACAAGGAATTGATATGAAACAGGAGATGGAA
AAGAGGCTTCAGGAAATGGAGATCCTTTACAAAAAGGAGAAGGAGGAAGCCGATCTTCTCCTGGAGCAGC
AGAGACTGGACTACGAGAGTAAATTGCAGGCCTTGCAGAGGCAGGTTGAGACTCGATCTCTGGCTGCAGA
GACAACGGAAGAGGAGGAAGAGGAGGAGGAAGTTCCTTGGACACAGCATGAATTTGAGTTGGCCCAGTGG
GCGTTCCGGAAATGGAAGTCTCACCAGTTTACTTCATTAAGGGACTTACTCTGGGGCAATGCGGTGTACC
TGAAGGAAGCCAATGCCATCAGTGTGGAACTAAAGAAAAAGGTGCAGTTCCAGTTTGTTCTGCTGACTGA
CACGCTGTACTCCCCTGTGCCTCCTGAACTGCTTCCCTCGGAGATGGAGAAGACGCACGAGGACAGACCT
TTCCCTCGGACTGTGGTGGCGGTGGAGGTCCAGGATCTGAAGAATGGAGCAACACATTATTGGTCTTTGG
ATAAACTCAAGCAGAGACTGGATCTGATGCGAGAGATGTATGACAGGGCAGGGGAGGTGGCCTCCAGTGC
CCAAGATGACAGCGAGACGACCATGACCGGCAGCGACCCATTCTACGATCGGTTCCACTGGTTCAAACTT
GTGGGAAGCTCCCCTATTTTCCACGGCTGTGTGAATGAGCGCCTTGCCGACCGCACACCCTCCCCCACTT
TTTCCACGGCCGATTCCGACATCACTGAACTGGCTGACGAGCAGCAGGATGCCATGGAGGACTTTGATGA
TGAGGCATTCGTGGATGACACCGGCTCTGACGCAGGGACGGAAGAGGGATCAGAGCTCTTCAGTGATGGG
CATGACCCATTTTACGACCGATCCCCTTGGTTCATTTTAGTAGGAAGGGCATTTGTGTACTTGAGCAACC
TGCTGTATCCGGTGCCCCTGATTCACAGGGTGGCCATTGTCAGTGAGAAGGGGGAAGTCCGGGGATTTCT
TCGTGTGGCTGTGCAGGCCATTGCAGCGGATGAAGAAGCCCCTGATTATGGCTCTGGAATCCGGCAGTCG
GGAACAGCTAAAATATCTTTTGATAATGAATACTTTAATCAGAGTGACTTCTCGTCAGCTGCAATGACTC
GTTCTGGTCTGTCCTTGGAGGAGCTGAGGATTGTGGAAGGTCAGGGCCAGAGTTCTGAAGTCATCAGTCC
TCCAGAAGAAGTCAATCGAATGAACGACCTGGATTTGAAGTCAGGCACTTTGCTGGATGGGAAGATGGTG
ATGGAAGGGTTTTCTGAAGAGATTGGTAACCACCTGAAGCTGGGCAGTGCCTTCACTTTCCGAGTCACTG
TGCTCCAAGCCAGCGGGATCCTTCCAGAGTATGCAGACATCTTCTGTCAGTTCAACTTTTTGCATCGGCA
TGATGAAGCGTTCTCCACTGAACCCCTCAAGAACAATGGAAGAGGAAGTCCCCTGGGCTTCTACCATGTA
CAGAACATTGCGGTGGAGGTCACAGAGTCGTTTGTGGACTACATCAAAACCAAGCCCATTGTATTCGAGG
TCTTTGGGCACTACCAGCAGCACCCACTCCATCTGCAAGGACAAGATCTTAACAGTCCACCTCAGCCATC
TCGGAGATTCTTCCCCCCACCCATGCCACTCTCCAAGCCAGTTCCAGCTACTAAGTTAAACACCATGAAC
AAAACCACCCTTGGGCAAAGCATGAGCAAGTACGACCTTCTGGTTTGGTTTGAGATCAGTGAACTGGAGC
CTACTGGAGAGTATATTCCAGCTGTGGTTGACCATACTGCAGGCCTGCCCTGCCAGGGGACATTTTTGCT
GCACCAGGGCATCCAGCGACGGATCACAGTGACTATCATCCACGAGAAGGGCAGTGAGCTCCACTGGAAA
GATGTCCGTGAGCTGGTGGTAGGTCGGATTAGGAATAAACCGGAGGTAGATGAAGCTGCAGTTGATGCTG
TTCTTTCCCTGAACATCATCTCTGCTAAGTCCCTGAAGGCTGCCCACAGCTCCAGCAGGACCTTCTACCG
TTTCGAGGCAGTATGGGACAGCTCCCTACATAACTCCCTCCTTCTGAACCGAGTGACACCCTATGGAGAA
AAGATCTACATGACCTTATCTGCTTATCTGGAGTTGGATCATTGCATCCAGCCGGCCGTCATCACTAAGG
ATGTGTGCATGGTCTTCTATTCCCGAGATGCCAAGATCTCACCACCGCGTTCTCTGCGAAACCTCTTTGG
TAGTGGCTACTCAAAGTCACCAGACTCCAACCGAGTGACTGGGATCTATGAGCTGAGCTTATGCAAAATG
GCAGATACTGGAAGCCCAGGCATGCAGAGGCGGAGGAGAAAAGTCTTGGATACCTCAGTGGCATATGTGC
GGGGAGAGGAGAACCTAGCGGGCTGGCGACCTCGTGGAGACAGCCTCATTCTGGAACACCAGTGGGAGCT
GGAGAAGCTGGAGCTGCTGCATGAGGTGGAAAAAACTCGCCACTTCTTGCTGCTTCGGGAGAGACTTGGT
GACAGCGTCCCTAAGTCTCTGAGTGACTCACTGTCCCCCAGCCTGAGCAGTGGAACCCTTAGCACCTCCA
CCAGCATCTCCTCTCAGATCTCAACCACCACCTTTGAAAGCGCCATCACACCGAGCGAGAGCAGTGGCTA
CGACTCGGCAGACGTTGAAAGCCTGGTCGACCGGGAGAAAGAGCTGGCTACAAAGTGCCTGCAGCTTCTC
ACCCACACTTTCAACCGAGAATTCAGCCAGGTGCACGGCAGCATCAGTGACTGTAAGTTGTCTGACATCT
CTCCAATTGGACGGGACCCCTCTGTGTCCAGTTTCAGCAGTTCCACCCTCACGCCCTCCTCCACTTGCCC
CTCCTTGGTGGACTCCAGGAGCAGCTCTATGGATCAGAAGACCCCAGAAGCCAACTCTCGTGCCTCCAGT
CCCTGCCAAGAATTTGAACAGTTTCAGATCGTCCCAACTGTGGAGACACCCTATTTGGCCCGAGCAGGGA
AGAATGAATTTCTCAATCTTGTTCCAGACATTGAAGAAGTCAGAGCGGGATCAGTGGTATCTAAGAAAGG
ATACCTGCATTTCAAAGAGCCACTTTCCAGTAACTGGGCTAAACATTTCGTTGTGGTTCGTCGCCCTTAC
GTCTTCATCTATAACAGTGACGAAGACCCAGTAGAGCGTGGCATCATTAACCTGTCTACAGCACAGGTGG
AGTACAGCGAGGACCAGCAGGCCATGGTGAAGACACCTAATACTTTTGCTGTATGCACAAAGCACCGTGG
GGTCCTTCTGCAAGCTCTCAATGACAAAGACATGAATGACTGGTTATATGCCTTTAACCCACTTCTGGCT
GGCACAATAAGGTCAAAACTCTCTCGCAGATGCCCGAACCAGCCAAAGTACTGACTCTAGATAAGTAATG
ATCATAATCAGCCATATCACATCTGTAGAGGTTTTACTTGCTTTAAAAAACCTCCCACACCTCCCCCTGA
ACCTGAAACATAAAATGAATGCAATTGTTGTTGTTAACTTGTTTATTGCAGCTTATAATGGTTACAAATA
AAGCAATAGCATCACAAATTTCACAAATAAAGCATTTTTTTCACTGCATTCTAGTTGTGGTTTGTCCAAA
CTCATCAATGTATCTTATCATGTCTGGATCCCCGGGTACCGAGCTCGAATTCGTAATCATGGTCATAGCT
GTTTCCTGTGTGAAATTGTTATCCGCTCACAATTCCACACAACATACGAGCCGGAAGCATAAAGTGTAAA
GCCTGGGGTGCCTAATGAGTGAGCTAACTCACATTAATTGCGTTGCGCTCACTGCCCGCTTTCCAGTCGG
GAAACCTGTCGTGCCAGCTGCATTAATGAATCGGCCAACGCGCGGGGAGAGGCGGTTTGCGTATTGGGCG
CTCTTCCGCTTCCTCGCTCACTGACTCGCTGCGCTCGGTCGTTCGGCTGCGGCGAGCGGTATCAGCTCAC
TCAAAGGCGGTAATACGGTTATCCACAGAATCAGGGGATAACGCAGGAAAGAACATGTGAGCAAAAGGCC
AGCAAAAGGCCAGGAACCGTAAAAAGGCCGCGTTGCTGGCGTTTTTCCATAGGCTCCGCCCCCCTGACGA
GCATCACAAAAATCGACGCTCAAGTCAGAGGTGGCGAAACCCGACAGGACTATAAAGATACCAGGCGTTT
CCCCCTGGAAGCTCCCTCGTGCGCTCTCCTGTTCCGACCCTGCCGCTTACCGGATACCTGTCCGCCTTTC
TCCCTTCGGGAAGCGTGGCGCTTTCTCATAGCTCACGCTGTAGGTATCTCAGTTCGGTGTAGGTCGTTCG
CTCCAAGCTGGGCTGTGTGCACGAACCCCCCGTTCAGCCCGACCGCTGCGCCTTATCCGGTAACTATCGT
CTTGAGTCCAACCCGGTAAGACACGACTTATCGCCACTGGCAGCAGCCACTGGTAACAGGATTAGCAGAG
CGAGGTATGTAGGCGGTGCTACAGAGTTCTTGAAGTGGTGGCCTAACTACGGCTACACTAGAAGGACAGT
ATTTGGTATCTGCGCTCTGCTGAAGCCAGTTACCTTCGGAAAAAGAGTTGGTAGCTCTTGATCCGGCAAA
CAAACCACCGCTGGTAGCGGTGGTTTTTTTGTTTGCAAGCAGCAGATTACGCGCAGAAAAAAAGGATCTC
AAGAAGATCCTTTGATCTTTTCTACGGGGTCTGACGCTCAGTGGAACGAAAACTCACGTTAAGGGATTTT
GGTCATGAGATTATCAAAAAGGATCTTCACCTAGATCCTTTTAAATTAAAAATGAAGTTTTAAATCAATC
TAAAGTATATATGAGTAAACTTGGTCTGACAGTTACCAATGCTTAATCAGTGAGGCACCTATCTCAGCGA
TCTGTCTATTTCGTTCATCCATAGTTGCCTGACTCCCCGTCGTGTAGATAACTACGATACGGGAGGGCTT
ACCATCTGGCCCCAGTGCTGCAATGATACCGCGAGACCCACGCTCACCGGCTCCAGATTTATCAGCAATA
AACCAGCCAGCCGGAAGGGCCGAGCGCAGAAGTGGTCCTGCAACTTTATCCGCCTCCATCCAGTCTATTA
ATTGTTGCCGGGAAGCTAGAGTAAGTAGTTCGCCAGTTAATAGTTTGCGCAACGTTGTTGCCATTGCTAC
AGGCATCGTGGTGTCACGCTCGTCGTTTGGTATGGCTTCATTCAGCTCCGGTTCCCAACGATCAAGGCGA
GTTACATGATCCCCCATGTTGTGCAAAAAAGCGGTTAGCTCCTTCGGTCCTCCGATCGTTGTCAGAAGTA
AGTTGGCCGCAGTGTTATCACTCATGGTTATGGCAGCACTGCATAATTCTCTTACTGTCATGCCATCCGT
AAGATGCTTTTCTGTGACTGGTGAGTACTCAACCAAGTCATTCTGAGAATAGTGTATGCGGCGACCGAGT
TGCTCTTGCCCGGCGTCAATACGGGATAATACCGCGCCACATAGCAGAACTTTAAAAGTGCTCATCATTG
GAAAACGTTCTTCGGGGCGAAAACTCTCAAGGATCTTACCGCTGTTGAGATCCAGTTCGATGTAACCCAC
TCGTGCACCCAACTGATCTTCAGCATCTTTTACTTTCACCAGCGTTTCTGGGTGAGCAAAAACAGGAAGG
CAAAATGCCGCAAAAAAGGGAATAAGGGCGACACGGAAATGTTGAATACTCATACTCTTCCTTTTTCAAT
ATTATTGAAGCATTTATCAGGGTTATTGTCTCATGAGCGGATACATATTTGAATGTATTTAGAAAAATAA
ACAAATAGGGGTTCCGCGCACATTTCCCCGAAAAGTGCCACCTGACGTCTAAGAAACCATTATTATCATG
ACATTAACCTATAAAAATAGGCGTATCACGAGGCCCTTTCGTCTCGCGCGTTTCGGTGATGACGGTGAAA
ACCTCTGACACATGCAGCTCCCGGAGACGGTCACAGCTTGTCTGTAAGCGGATGCCGGGAGCAGACAAGC
CCGTCAGGGCGCGTCAGCGGGTGTTGGCGGGTGTCGGGGTTGGCTTAACTATGCGGCATCAGAGCAGATT
GTACTGAGAGTGCACCATATGCGGTGTGAAATACCGCACAGATGCGTAAGGAGAAAATACCGCATCAGGC
GCCATTCGCCATTCAGGCTGCGCAACTGTTGGGAAGGGCGATCGGTGCGGGCCTCTTCGCTATTACGCCA
GCTGGCGAAAGGGGGATGTGCTGCAAGGCGATTAAGTTGGGTAACGCCAGGGTTTTCCCAGTCACGACGT
TGTAAAACGACGGCCAGTGCCAAGTTGGGATCTTTGCATTGGCCCACGGCTCTCAGGATGGGGATGCTCC
CCTTCAGCACCCGGTTCCCCTTGGAAACTGATGGTCCTGGCTCTGTGGCATGGCAGTGGCACTGTGAGGA
GCCCCTACCAGCAGCACACAGTGGGTTTGGCACTGCCACGCTCCGGATGCCGCGCTCTGATCCAACCCCA
TAATCAAGGGAACCCGAATTGCCCCATCATTGCCCCCACCACCCCCATCCTGCCGGGCCCTCACACCCCA
CGCTGCCTTGTGGTGACATTCCCCAGCCCAAACCCACGGCTTCATGGCTACCGCGGGGCATTTCCCATTG
CCGCCCCATTATCAGCTCTGCACACCTCCCGCTGTACCCATGCCTCGTGGCTGCCCTTCTTTGACGTATA
ATCTTCTAATTAATACCCGGCCTTGTCAAAGTGGAGCACAAACGTTAATTAATTCCCCAGCAGGCAGGTA
ATTAACAGTGTGACTCCCTTTTTGCTGCGAGTGGGGCTGATACAGAGAGATGTGGCACTATGGAGCCCAC
GGGGTCCTGGCACTGGGTGCCCACGGAGGTCCCCATGTGCTGCAGTGTCACCGCCTCCGAGGTGACAGTA
TTGTCCCTGCGGTGTCCCTGCAGCTCAGCTCTGTCCACAGGGCCACCTCCAGTTTGGAGGGGACACAATG
CAGCCCCGATGCAACCCATCCTCGCAGCATCCCAGGGACAAAGACCCCACTGCAAGACCGCACACAGGGC
TGGGTCCCGCTCCCCTAATATCTACAGTGCTTTTGCATGGCCCCTTAATCAATGCAGTTAATCAGCATGC
GCTCATGCACCGCTCTGGAGCTGCAAAGCCCCTCGCAGCGCTGCTCACCAACACCGCGCACCGCCCCGGC
CCAGCCTGCAGCACGCGCTGCAAACAGGAAAGAAACAAAATATTGCCCAAATGTAGGCAAAGGCATTCGG
CTGCCTTGACCTCCGCCGGGCCGGGCCCTGCCTGACTCAGCTCCTTACTCAGCGCTCGCTTCCTCCCTCC
GGCTGCCACCGCCGCAGCGCACACCCTGACAAAGAGTGGCCCTTAACGGGCTCTGAGGTGCACCCAGCAG
TGCACTCAGCAGTCCAAGGGCCGGCCTGGAGGTTTGCACCGCTACGTGCTGACATTAGCATTGAACTTGG
CCCTGGGTAGTGCTGCAGGCCGGGCGGGGTGGGTGTAGAGAGTGCAGCGCGCGTTGCACCCGGTGCCCCT
TCCCCTCCCTTGCATCCCAGCAGGCTGCACCCCAGCACCAGGCCCGTGCATGCATGCTCCTGGTGTTATT
GCAGCCTGGTGCATGCATGCGTCTTAGTGGTGCAGCGCTGTGCATGCATCCTCCTTGGTGTGTAGCAGC
Features (pLannotate 1.2.2; 16 found; start..end, strand, type, name):
    418..693     +  promoter       chicken β-actin promoter: No description available
    694..1653    +  intron         chimeric intron: chimera between introns from chicken β-actin and rabbit β-globin
   1728..2006    +  CDS            FRB*: T2098L mutant of FKBP-rapamycin binding domain of human FRAP binds synthetic ligands such as AP21967
   2136..6281    +  CDS            Kif1b (fragment): KIF1B_MOUSE - Experimental evidence at protein level: Swiss-Prot protein existence level 1. Isoform 1 mediates the transport of synaptic vesicles in neuronal cells. From Mus musculus (Mouse).
   6298..6383    +  CDS            large T antigen (fragment): large T antigen from SV40 (simian virus 40)
   6406..6540    +  polyA_signal   SV40 poly(A) signal: SV40 polyadenylation signal
   6596..6612    -  protein_bind   lac operator: The lac repressor binds to the lac operator to inhibit transcription in E. coli. This inhibition can be relieved by adding lactose or isopropyl-β-D-thiogalactopyranoside (IPTG). lac repressor encoded by lacI
   6620..6650    -  promoter       lac promoter: promoter for the E. coli lac operon
   6665..6686    -  protein_bind   CAP binding site: CAP binding activates transcription in the presence of cAMP. E. coli catabolite activator protein
   6699..6791    -  CDS            lacI (fragment): lac repressor; lacI; The lac repressor binds to the lac operator to inhibit transcription in E. coli. This inhibition can be relieved by adding lactose or isopropyl-β-D-thiogalactopyranoside (IPTG).
   6974..7562    -  rep_origin     ori: high-copy-number ColE1/pMB1/pBR322/pUC origin of replication
   7733..8593    -  CDS            AmpR: β-lactamase; bla; confers resistance to ampicillin, carbenicillin, and related antibiotics
   8594..8698    -  promoter       AmpR promoter: bla
   8793..8828    +  CDS            rop (fragment): Rop protein, which maintains plasmids at low copy number; rop
   8931..9029    +  misc_feature   bom (fragment): basis of mobility region from pBR322
   9035..9189    -  CDS            lacZα (fragment): LacZα fragment of β-galactosidase; lacZ fragment
