>Addgene plasmid #64287 | pBa-FRB-3myc-KIF1B beta tail 387-1770 | addgene full sequence | sequence record 328082 | Addgene NGS Result
CTAGTGCATGCATACCCCTCGGTGTTATTGCTGCTCTGTGCACGCACGCTCATTGTATCACTTCATCCCA
GTGCATGCACTCACACTGGAGCGATTGCTGCTCGGTGCACGCACACTCATTGTATCACTGCAGCTCAGTG
GCTGCACGCACACCGGTGTTATTGCTGCTCGGTGCGTGCATGCACATCAGTGTCGCTGCAGCTCAGTGCA
TGCACGCTCATTGCCCATCGCTATCCCTGCCTCTCCTGCTGGCGCTCCCCGGGAGGTGACTTCAAGGGGA
CCGCAGGACCACCTCGGGGGTGGGGGGAGGGCTGCACACGCGGACCCCGCTCCCCCTCCCCAACAAAGCA
CTGTGGAATCAAAAAGGGGGGAGGGGGGATGGAGGGGCGCGTCACACCCCCGCCCCACACCCTCACCTCG
AGGTGAGCCCCACGTTCTGCTTCACTCTCCCCATCTCCCCCCCCTCCCCACCCCCAATTTTGTATTTATT
TATTTTTTAATTATTTTGTGCAGCGATGGGGGSGGGGGGGGGGGGGGCGCGCGCCRGGCGGGGCGGGGCG
GGGCGRGGGGCGGGGCGGGGCGAGGCGGAGAGGTGCGGCGGCAGCCAATCAGAGCGGCGCGCTCCGAAAG
TTTCCTTTTATGGCGAGGCGGCGGCGGCGGCGGCCCTATAAAAAGCGAAGCGCGCGGCGGGCGGGAGTCG
CTGCGCGCTGCCTTCGCCCCGTGCCCCGCTCCGCCGCCGCCTCGCGCCGCCCGCCCCGGCTCTGACTGAC
CGCGTTACTCCCACAGGTGAGCGGGCGGGACGGCCCTTCTCCTCCGGGCTGTAATTAGCGCTTGGTTTAA
TGACGGCTCGTTTCTTTTCTGTGGCTGCGTGAAAGCCTTAAAGGGCTCCGGGAGGGCCCTTTGTGCGGGG
GGGAGCGGCTCGGGGGGTGCGTGCGTGTGTGTGTGCGTGGGGAGCGCCGCGTGCGGCTCCGCGCTGCCCG
GCGGCTGTGAGCGCTGCGGGCGCGGCGCGGGGCTTTGTGCGCTCCGCAGTGTGCGCGAGGGGAGCGCGGC
CGGGGGCGGTGCCCCGCGGTGCGGGGGGGGCTGCGAGGGGAACAAAGGCTGCGTGCGGGGTGTGTGCGTG
GGGGGGTGAGCAGGGGGTGTGGGCGCGGCGGTCGGGCTGTAACCCCCCCCTGCACCCCCCTCCCCGAGTT
GCTGAGCACGGCCCGGCTTCGGGTGCGGGGCTCCGTGCGGGGCGTGGCGCGGGGCTCGCCGTGCCGGGCG
GGGGGTGGCGGCAGGTGGGGGTGCCGGGCGGGGCGGGGCCGCCTCGGGCCGGGGAGGGCTCGGGGGAGGG
GCGCGGCGGCCCCCGGAGCGCCGGCGGCTGTCGAGGCGCGGCGAGCCGCAGCCATTGCCTTTTATGGTAA
TCGTGCGAGAGGGCGCAGGGACTTCCTTTGTCCCAAATCTGTGCGGAGCCGAAATCTGGGAGGCGCCGCC
GCACCCCCTCTAGCGGGCGCGGGGCGAAGCGGTGCGGCGCCGGCAGGAAGGAAATGGGCGGGGAGGGCCT
TCGTGCGTCGCCGCGCCGCCGTCCCCTTCTCCATCTCCAGCCTCGGGGCTGTCCGCAGGGGGACGGCTGC
CTTCGGGGGGGACGGGGCAGGGCGGGGTTCGGCTTCTGGCGTGTGACCGGCGGGGTTTATATCTTCCCTT
CTCTGTTCCTCCGCAGCCCCCAAGCTTGGCGCGCCTAGGCCTACCATGGCTTCTAGAATCCTCTGGCATG
AGATGTGGCATGAAGGCCTGGAAGAGGCATCTCGTTTGTACTTTGGGGAAAGGAACGTGAAAGGCATGTT
TGAGGTGCTGGAGCCCTTGCATGCTATGATGGAACGGGGCCCCCAGACTCTGAAGGAAACATCCTTTAAT
CAGGCCTATGGTCGAGATTTAATGGAGGCCCAAGAGTGGTGCAGGAAGTACATGAAATCAGGGAATGTCA
AGGACCTCCTCCAAGCCTGGGACCTCTATTATCATGTGTTCCGACGAATCTCAAAGACTAGTTATCCGTA
CGGAATGCAGAAGCTGATCTCAGAGGAGGACCTGCAAAAACTTATTTCTGAAGAGGATCTGCAAAAGCTT
ATTTCTGAAGAAGATCTGTACAAGGGAGGATCCGGAGGCGATACATCCATGGGGTCCCTCACTTCATCCC
CGTCTTCATGCTCACTTAATAGTCAGGCGGGCCTAACCTCTGTGACCAGTATTCAAGAGAGGATTATGTC
TACACCTGGAGGGGAGGAAGCCATTGAACGTCTGAAGGAGTCAGAGAAGATCATTGCTGAGTTGAATGAA
ACCTGGGAAGAGAAACTTCGTAAAACAGAGGCCATCAGAATGGAGAGAGAAGCCTTGTTGGCTGAGATGG
GAGTTGCCATACGGGAAGATGGGGGAACACTTGGCGTTTTCTCACCTAAAAAGACTCCACACCTTGTTAA
CCTCAATGAAGACCCTCTAATGTCGGAGTGTTTGCTTTATTATATCAAGGACGGAATTACAAGGGTTGGC
CAAGCAGATGCTGAGCGGCGCCAGGACATCGTGCTGAGTGGGGCCCACATTAAAGAAGAGCATTGTATCT
TTCGGAGTGAGAGAAACAACACTGGCGAAGTTATTGTGACCTTAGAGCCCTGTGAGCGCTCAGAAACATA
CGTGAATGGCAAGAGGGTGGCCCATCCTGTTCAGCTGCGCTCAGGGAACCGTATCATCATGGGTAAAAAC
CATGTTTTTCGTTTTAACCACCCTGAACAAGCGCGAGCAGAAAGGGAAAAGACTCCCTCAGCTGAGACCC
CCTCTGAGCCTGTGGACTGGACCTTTGCTCAGAGAGAGCTTCTCGAAAAACAAGGAATTGATATGAAACA
GGAGATGGAAAAGAGGCTTCAGGAAATGGAGATCCTTTACAAAAAGGAGAAGGAGGAAGCCGATCTTCTC
CTGGAGCAGCAGAGACTGGACTACGAGAGTAAATTGCAGGCCTTGCAGAGGCAGGTTGAGACTCGATCTC
TGGCTGCAGAGACAACGGAAGAGGAGGAAGAGGAGGAGGAAGTTCCTTGGACACAGCATGAATTTGAGTT
GGCCCAGTGGGCGTTCCGGAAATGGAAGTCTCACCAGTTTACTTCATTAAGGGACTTACTCTGGGGCAAT
GCGGTGTACCTGAAGGAAGCCAATGCCATCAGTGTGGAACTAAAGAAAAAGGTGCAGTTCCAGTTTGTTC
TGCTGACTGACACGCTGTACTCCCCTGTGCCTCCTGAACTGCTTCCCTCGGAGATGGAGAAGACGCACGA
GGACAGACCTTTCCCTCGGACTGTGGTGGCGGTGGAGGTCCAGGATCTGAAGAATGGAGCAACACATTAT
TGGTCTTTGGATAAACTCAAGCAGAGACTGGATCTGATGCGAGAGATGTATGACAGGGCAGGGGAGGTGG
CCTCCAGTGCCCAAGATGACAGCGAGACGACCATGACCGGCAGCGACCCATTCTACGATCGGTTCCACTG
GTTCAAACTTGTGGGAAGCTCCCCTATTTTCCACGGCTGTGTGAATGAGCGCCTTGCCGACCGCACACCC
TCCCCCACTTTTTCCACGGCCGATTCCGACATCACTGAACTGGCTGACGAGCAGCAGGATGCCATGGAGG
ACTTTGATGATGAGGCATTCGTGGATGACACCGGCTCTGACGCAGGGACGGAAGAGGGATCAGAGCTCTT
CAGTGATGGGCATGACCCATTTTACGACCGATCCCCTTGGTTCATTTTAGTAGGAAGGGCATTTGTGTAC
TTGAGCAACCTGCTGTGTCCGGTGCCCCTGATTCACAGGGTGGCCATTGTCAGTGAGAAGGGGGAAGTCC
GGGGATTTCTTCGTGTGGCTGTGCAGGCCATTGCAGCGGATGAAGAAGCCCCTGATTATGGCTCTGGAAT
CCGGCAGTCGGGAACAGCTAAAATATCTTTTGATAATGAATACTTTAATCAGAGTGACTTCTCGTCAGCT
GCAATGACTCGTTCTGGTCTGTCCTTGGAGGAGCTGAGGATTGTGGAAGGTCAGGGCCAGAGTTCTGAAG
TCATCAGTCCTCCAGAAGAAGTCAATCGAATGAACGACCTGGATTTGAAGTCAGGCACTTTGCTGGATGG
GAAGATGGTGATGGAAGGGTTTTCTGAAGAGATTGGTAACCACCTGAAGCTGGGCAGTGCCTTCACTTTC
CGAGTCACTGTGCTCCAAGCCAGCGGGATCCTTCCAGAGTATGCAGACATCTTCTGTCGGTTCAACTTTT
TGCATCGGCATGATGAAGCGTTCTCCACTGAACCCCTCAAGAACAATGGAAGAGGAAGTCCCCTGGGCTT
CTACCATGTACAGAACATTGCGGTGGAGGTCACAGAGTCGTTTGTGGACTACATCAAAACCAAGCCCATT
GTATTCGAGGTCTTTGGGCACTACCAGCAGCACCCACTCCATCTGCAAGGACAAGATCTTAACAGTCCAC
CTCAGCCATCTCGGAGATTCTTCCCCCCGCCCATGCCACTCTCCAAGCCAGTTCCAGCTATTAAGTTAAA
CACCATGAACAAAACCACCCTTGGGCAAAGCATGAGCAAGTACGACCTTCTGGTTTGGTTTGAGATCAGT
GAACTGGAGCCTACTGGAGAGTATATTCCAGCTGTGGTTGACCATACTGCAGGCCTGCCCTGCCAGGGGA
CATTTTTGCTGCACCAGGGCATCCAGCGACGGATCACAGTGACTATCATCCACGAGAAGGGCAGTGAGCT
CCACTGGAAAGATGTCCGTGAGCTGGTGGTAGGTCGGATTAGGAATAAACCGGAGGTAGATGAAGCTGCA
GTTGATGCTGTTCTTTCCCTGAACATCATCTCTGCTAAGTCCCTGAAGGCTGCCCACAGCTCCAGCAGGA
CCTTCTACCGTTTCGAGGCAGTATGGGACAGCTCCCTACATAACTCCCTCCTTCTGAACCGAGTGACACC
CTATGGAGAAAAGATCTACATGACCTTATCTGCTTATCTGGAGTTGGATCATTGCATCCAGCCGGCCGTC
ATCACTAAGGATGTGTGCATGGTCTTCTATTCCCGAGATGCCAAGATCTCACCACCGCGTTCTCTGCGAA
ACCTCTTTGGTAGTGGCTACTCAAAGTCACCAGACTCCAACCGAGTGACTGGGATCTATGAGCTGAGCTT
ATGCAAAATGGCAGATACTGGAAGCCCAGGCATGCAGAGGCGGAGGAGAAAAGTCTTGGATACCTCAGTG
GCATATGTGCGGGGAGAGGAGAACCTAGCGGGCTGGCGACCTCGTGGAGACAGCCTCATTCTGGAACACC
AGTGGGAGCTGGAGAAGCTGGAGCTGCTGCATGAGGTGGAAAAAACTCGCCACTTCTTGCTGCTTCGGGA
GAGACTTGGTGACAGCGTCCCTAAGTCTCTGAGTGACTCACTGTCCCCCAGCCTGAGCAGTGGAACCCTT
AGCACCTCCACCAGCATCTCCTCTCAGATCTCAACCACCACCTTTGAAAGCGCCATCACACCGAGCGAGA
GCAGTGGCTACGACTCGGCAGACGTTGAAAGCCTGGTCGACCGGGAGAAAGAGCTGGCTACAAAGTGCCT
GCAGCTTCTCACCCACACTTTCAACCGAGAATTCAGCCAGGTGCACGGCAGCATCAGTGACTGTAAGTTG
TCTGACATCTCTCCAATTGGACGGGACCCCTCTGTGTCCAGTTTCAGCAGTTCCACCCTCACGCCCTCCT
CCACTTGCCCCTCCTTGGTGGACTCCAGGAGCAGCTCTATGGATCAGAAGACCCCAGAAGCCAACTCTCG
TGCCTCCAGTCCCTGCCAAGAATTTGAACAGTTTCAGATCGTCCCAACTGTGGAGACACCCTATTTGGCC
CGAGCAGGGAAGAATGAATTTCTCAATCTTGTTCCAGACATTGAAGAAGTCAGAGCGGGATCAGTGGTAT
CTAAGAAAGGATACCTGCATTTCAAAGAGCCACTTTCCAGTAACTGGGCTAAACATTTCGTTGTGGTTCG
TCGCCCTTACGTCTTCATCTATAACAGTGACGAAGACCCAGTAGAGCGTGGCATCATTAACCTGTCTACA
GCACAGGTGGAGTACAGCGAGGACCAGCAGGCCATGGTGAAGACACCTAATACTTTTGCTGTATGCACAA
AGCACCGTGGGGTCCTTCTGCAAGCTCTCAATGACAAAGACATGAATGACTGGTTATATGCCTTTAACCC
ACTTCTGGCTGGCACAATAAGGTCAAAACTCTCTCGCAGATGCCCGAACCAGCCAAAGTACTGACTCTAG
ATAAGTAATGATCATAATCAGCCATATCACATCTGTAGAGGTTTTACTTGCTTTAAAAAACCTCCCACAC
CTCCCCCTGAACCTGAAACATAAAATGAATGCAATTGTTGTTGTTAACTTGTTTATTGCAGCTTATAATG
GTTACAAATAAAGCAATAGCATCACAAATTTCACAAATAAAGCATTTTTTTCACTGCATTCTAGTTGTGG
TTTGTCCAAACTCATCAATGTATCTTATCATGTCTGGATCCCCGGGTACCGAGCTCGAATTCGTAATCAT
GTCATAGCTGTTTCCTGTGTGAAATTGTTATCCGCTCACAATTCCACACAACATACGAGCCGGAAGCATA
AAGTGTAAAGCCTGGGGTGCCTAATGAGTGAGCTAACTCACATTAATTGCGTTGCGCTCACTGCCCGCTT
TCCAGTCGGGAAACCTGTCGTGCCAGCTGCATTAATGAATCGGCCAACGCGCGGGGAGAGGCGGTTTGCG
TATTGGGCGCTCTTCCGCTTCCTCGCTCACTGACTCGCTGCGCTCGGTCGTTCGGCTGCGGCGAGCGGTA
TCAGCTCACTCAAAGGCGGTAATACGGTTATCCACAGAATCAGGGGATAACGCAGGAAAGAACATGTGAG
CAAAAGGCCAGCAAAAGGCCAGGAACCGTAAAAAGGCCGCGTTGCTGGCGTTTTTCCATAGGCTCCGCCC
CCCTGACGAGCATCACAAAAATCGACGCTCAAGTCAGAGGTGGCGAAACCCGACAGGACTATAAAGATAC
CAGGCGTTTCCCCCTGGAAGCTCCCTCGTGCGCTCTCCTGTTCCGACCCTGCCGCTTACCGGATACCTGT
CCGCCTTTCTCCCTTCGGGAAGCGTGGCGCTTTCTCATAGCTCACGCTGTAGGTATCTCAGTTCGGTGTA
GGTCGTTCGCTCCAAGCTGGGCTGTGTGCACGAACCCCCCGTTCAGCCCGACCGCTGCGCCTTATCCGGT
AACTATCGTCTTGAGTCCAACCCGGTAAGACACGACTTATCGCCACTGGCAGCAGCCACTGGTAACAGGA
TTAGCAGAGCGAGGTATGTAGGCGGTGCTACAGAGTTCTTGAAGTGGTGGCCTAACTACGGCTACACTAG
AAGAACAGTATTTGGTATCTGCGCTCTGCTGAAGCCAGTTACCTTCGGAAAAAGAGTTGGTAGCTCTTGA
TCCGGCAAACAAACCACCGCTGGTAGCGGTGGTTTTTTTGTTTGCAAGCAGCAGATTACGCGCAGAAAAA
AAGGATCTCAAGAAGATCCTTTGATCTTTTCTACGGGGTCTGACGCTCAGTGGAACGAAAACTCACGTTA
AGGGATTTTGGTCATGAGATTATCAAAAAGGATCTTCACCTAGATCCTTTTAAATTAAAAATGAAGTTTT
AAATCAATCTAAAGTATATATGAGTAAACTTGGTCTGACAGTTACCAATGCTTAATCAGTGAGGCACCTA
TCTCAGCGATCTGTCTATTTCGTTCATCCATAGTTGCCTGACTCCCCGTCGTGTAGATAACTACGATACG
GGAGGGCTTACCATCTGGCCCCAGTGCTGCAATGATACCGCGAGACCCACGCTCACCGGCTCCAGATTTA
TCAGCAATAAACCAGCCAGCCGGAAGGGCCGAGCGCAGAAGTGGTCCTGCAACTTTATCCGCCTCCATCC
AGTCTATTAATTGTTGCCGGGAAGCTAGAGTAAGTAGTTCGCCAGTTAATAGTTTGCGCAACGTTGTTGC
CATTGCTACAGGCATCGTGGTGTCACGCTCGTCGTTTGGTATGGCTTCATTCAGCTCCGGTTCCCAACGA
TCAAGGCGAGTTACATGATCCCCCATGTTGTGCAAAAAAGCGGTTAGCTCCTTCGGTCCTCCGATCGTTG
TCAGAAGTAAGTTGGCCGCAGTGTTATCACTCATGGTTATGGCAGCACTGCATAATTCTCTTACTGTCAT
GCCATCCGTAAGATGCTTTTCTGTGACTGGTGAGTACTCAACCAAGTCATTCTGAGAATAGTGTATGCGG
CGACCGAGTTGCTCTTGCCCGGCGTCAATACGGGATAATACCGCGCCACATAGCAGAACTTTAAAAGTGC
TCATCATTGGAAAACGTTCTTCGGGGCGAAAACTCTCAAGGATCTTACCGCTGTTGAGATCCAGTTCGAT
GTAACCCACTCGTGCACCCAACTGATCTTCAGCATCTTTTACTTTCACCAGCGTTTCTGGGTGAGCAAAA
ACAGGAAGGCAAAATGCCGCAAAAAAGGGAATAAGGGCGACACGGAAATGTTGAATACTCATACTCTTCC
TTTTTCAATATTATTGAAGCATTTATCAGGGTTATTGTCTCATGAGCGGATACATATTTGAATGTATTTA
GAAAAATAAACAAATAGGGGTTCCGCGCACATTTCCCCGAAAAGTGCCACCTGACGTCTAAGAAACCATT
ATTATCATGACATTAACCTATAAAAATAGGCGTATCACGAGGCCCTTTCGTCTCGCGCGTTTCGGTGATG
ACGGTGAAAACCTCTGACACATGCAGCTCCCGGAGACGGTCACAGCTTGTCTGTAAGCGGATGCCGGGAG
CAGACAAGCCCGTCAGGGCGCGTCAGCGGGTGTTGGCGGGTGTCGGGGCTGGCTTAACTATGCGGCATCA
GAGCAGATTGTACTGAGAGTGCACCATATGCGGTGTGAAATACCGCACAGATGCGTAAGGAGAAAATACC
GCATCAGGCGCCATTCGCCATTCAGGCTGCGCAACTGTTGGGAAGGGCGATCGGTGCGGGCCTCTTCGCT
ATTACGCCAGCTGGCGAAAGGGGGATGTGCTGCAAGGCGATTAAGTTGGGTAACGCCAGGGTTTTCCCAG
TCACGACGTTGTAAAACGACGGCCAGTGCCAAGTTGGGATCTTTGCATTGGCCCACGGCTCTCAGGATGG
GGATGCTCCCCTTCAGCACCCGGTTCCCCTTGGAAACTGATGGTCCTGGCTCTGTGGCATGGCAGTGGCA
CTGTGAGGAGCCCCCTACCAGCAGCACACAGTGGGGTTGGCACTGCCACGCTCCGGATGCCGCGCTCTGA
TCCAACCCCATAATCAAGGGAACCCGAATTGCCCCATCATTGCCCCCACCACCCCCATCCTGCCGGGCCC
TCACACCCCACGCTGCCTTCTGGTGACATTCCCCAGCCCAAACCCACGGCTTCATGGCTACCGCGGGGCA
TTTCCCATTGCCGCCCCATTATCAGCTCTGCACACCTCCCGCTGTACCCATGCCTCGTGGCTGCCCTTCT
TTGACGTATAATCTTCTAATTAATACCCGGCCTTGTCAAAGTGGAGCACAAACGTTAATTAATTCCCCAG
CAGGCAGGTAATTAACAGTGTGACTCCCTTTTTGCTGCGAGTGGGGCTGATACAGAGAGATGTGGCACTA
TGGAGCCCACGGGGTCCTGGCACTGGGTGCCCACGGAGGTCCCCATGTGCTGCAGTGTCACCGCCTCCGA
GGAGACAGTATTGTCCCTGCGGTGTCCCTGCAGCTCAGCTCTGTCCACAGGGCCACCTCCAGTTTGGAGG
GGACACAATGCAGCCCCGATGCAACCCATCCTCGCAGCATCCCAGGGACAAAGACCCCACTGCAAGACCG
CACACAGGGCTGGGTCCCGCTCCCCTAATATCTACAGTGCTTCTTGCATGGCCCCTTAATCAATGCAGTT
AATCAGCATGCGCTCATGCACCGCTCTGGAGCTGCAAAGCCCCTCGCAGCGCTGCTCACCAACACCGCGC
ACCGCCCCGGCCCAGCCTGCAGCACGCGCTGCAAACAGGAAAGAAACAAAATATTGCCCAAATGTAGGCA
AAGGCATTCGGCTGCCTTGACCTCCGCCGGGCCGGGCCCTGCCTGACTCAGCTCCTTACTCAGCGCTCGC
TTCCTCCCTCCGGCTGCCACCGCCGCAGCGCACACCCTGACAAAGAGTGGCCCTTAACGGGCTCTGAGGT
GCACCCAGCAGTGCACTCAGCAGTCCAAGGGCCGGCCTGGAGGTTTGCACCGCTACGTGCTGACATTAGC
ATTGAACTTGGCCCTGGGTAGTGCTGCAGGCCGGGCGGGGTGGGTGTAGAGAGTGCAGCGCGCGTTGCAC
CCGGTGCCCCTTCCCCTCCCTTGCATCCCAGCAGGCTGCACCCCAGCACCAGGCCCGTGCATGCATGCTC
CTGGTGTTATTGCAGCCTGGTGCATGCATGCGTCTTGATGGTGCAGCGCTGTGCATGCATCCTCCTTGGT
GTGTAGCAGT
Features (pLannotate 1.2.2; 16 found; start..end, strand, type, name):
    418..693     +  promoter       chicken β-actin promoter: No description available
    694..1663    +  intron         chimeric intron: chimera between introns from chicken β-actin and rabbit β-globin
   1738..2016    +  CDS            FRB*: T2098L mutant of FKBP-rapamycin binding domain of human FRAP binds synthetic ligands such as AP21967
   2146..6291    +  CDS            Kif1b (fragment): KIF1B_MOUSE - Experimental evidence at protein level: Swiss-Prot protein existence level 1. Isoform 1 mediates the transport of synaptic vesicles in neuronal cells. From Mus musculus (Mouse).
   6308..6393    +  CDS            large T antigen (fragment): large T antigen from SV40 (simian virus 40)
   6416..6550    +  polyA_signal   SV40 poly(A) signal: SV40 polyadenylation signal
   6605..6621    -  protein_bind   lac operator: The lac repressor binds to the lac operator to inhibit transcription in E. coli. This inhibition can be relieved by adding lactose or isopropyl-β-D-thiogalactopyranoside (IPTG). lac repressor encoded by lacI
   6629..6659    -  promoter       lac promoter: promoter for the E. coli lac operon
   6674..6695    -  protein_bind   CAP binding site: CAP binding activates transcription in the presence of cAMP. E. coli catabolite activator protein
   6708..6800    -  CDS            lacI (fragment): lac repressor; lacI; The lac repressor binds to the lac operator to inhibit transcription in E. coli. This inhibition can be relieved by adding lactose or isopropyl-β-D-thiogalactopyranoside (IPTG).
   6983..7571    -  rep_origin     ori: high-copy-number ColE1/pMB1/pBR322/pUC origin of replication
   7742..8602    -  CDS            AmpR: β-lactamase; bla; confers resistance to ampicillin, carbenicillin, and related antibiotics
   8603..8707    -  promoter       AmpR promoter: bla
   8802..8837    +  CDS            rop (fragment): Rop protein, which maintains plasmids at low copy number; rop
   8939..9038    +  misc_feature   bom (fragment): basis of mobility region from pBR322
   9044..9198    -  CDS            lacZα (fragment): LacZα fragment of β-galactosidase; lacZ fragment
