[The description below was written by a language model from this plasmid's Addgene catalogue record and pLannotate feature annotations shown in this document.]
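Description:
pBa-FRB-3myc-KIF1B beta tail 387-1770 is a mammalian expression plasmid of about 10.6 kb built on the pBa-FRB backbone. It is propagated in E. coli through a high-copy ColE1/pUC-type origin and selected with ampicillin via the β-lactamase gene. The remaining bacterial annotations (lac promoter/operator, CAP site, and fragments of lacI, lacZα, rop and bom) are leftover backbone sequence with no apparent role in the design. No mammalian selection marker is annotated. The depositors note that the pBa backbone is prone to recombination, so recombination-based cloning and fast-growing bacterial strains should be avoided.

Expression is driven by the chicken β-actin promoter followed by a chimeric chicken β-actin/rabbit β-globin intron, and the transcript ends at an SV40 polyadenylation signal, preceded by a short SV40 large T antigen fragment. The open reading frame begins with an FRB domain, annotated as the T2098L variant that binds rapamycin analogues such as AP21967. A triple myc epitope follows, according to the catalogue entry, although the feature tables do not annotate it separately. The insert is the KIF1B beta tail, residues 387–1770, which therefore lacks the N-terminal part of the kinesin. It is described as a hybrid, with a small 5′ portion matching rat and the 3′ end matching mouse, and it carries several listed amino-acid differences from the mouse reference.

The FRB tag allows ligand-induced dimerization with an FKBP-fused partner, and the myc tags allow detection. The associated publication describes an assay of binding between Rabs, kinesins and endosomal subpopulations. The depositor and sequencing-derived records differ by only about 11 nt and show the same feature layout.
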