Addgene plasmid #64287: pBa-FRB-3myc-KIF1B beta tail 387-1770
Purpose: KIF1B beta aa 387-1770 with N-terminal FRB and triple myc tags
Depositing lab: Gary Banker & Marvin Bentley. Depositing organization: Oregon Health & Science University. Publication: A novel assay reveals preferential binding between Rabs, kinesins, and specific endosomal subpopulations. Bentley M, Decker H, Luisi J, Banker G. J Cell Biol. 2015 Feb 2;208(3):273-281. Epub 2015 Jan 26. 10.1083/jcb.201408056 PubMed 25624392.
Backbone
  Vector backbone: pBa-FRB
  Backbone size w/o insert (bp): 6287
  Total vector size (bp): 10569
  Vector type: Mammalian Expression
Growth in bacteria
  Bacterial resistance: Ampicillin, 100 μg/mL
  Growth temperature: 37°C
  Growth strain: Stbl3
  Copy number: High Copy
Gene/Insert
  Gene/Insert name: KIF1B beta (alt name: KIF1B v2)
  Species: M. musculus (mouse), R. norvegicus (rat)
  Insert size (bp): 4282
  Mutation: aa 387-1770, small portion of 5'end matches rat, 3'end matches mouse. V407A, L536I, S542N, Y939C, Q1093R, T1187I, K1691E, and S1766N relative to NM_207682
  GenBank ID: NM_207682
  Entrez Gene: Kif1b (a.k.a. A530096N05Rik, AI448212, AI506502, D4Mil, D4Mil1e, KIF1Bp1, KIF1Bp130, KIF1Bp2, KIF1Bp204)
  Promoter: chicken Beta Actin
  Tag / fusion protein: FRB (N terminal on backbone); 3myc (N terminal on insert)
  Cloning method: Restriction Enzyme; 5′ cloning site BsiWI (not destroyed); 3′ cloning site BclI (not destroyed)
  Sequencing primers: 5′ TTCGGCTTCTGGCGTGTGAC; 3′ GATGAGTTTGGACAAACCAC
Terms and licenses: Academic/Nonprofit Terms; Industry Terms: Not Available to Industry
Depositor comments: pBa vector is susceptable to recombination and should not be grown in fast growing bacteria or cloned using recombination. XL 10-Gold, Stbl3, OmniMax2, DH5alpha, and XL 1-Blue are suitable growth strains.
How to cite: pBa-FRB-3myc-KIF1B beta tail 387-1770 was a gift from Gary Banker & Marvin Bentley (Addgene plasmid # 64287 ; http://n2t.net/addgene:64287 ; RRID:Addgene_64287)
