>Addgene plasmid #64287 | pBa-FRB-3myc-KIF1B beta tail 387-1770 | addgene partial sequence | sequence record 116279 | pAG-5 5'-TTCGGCTTCTGGCGTGTGACC-3'
CGCAGCCCCCAAGCTTGGCGCGCCTAGGCCTACCATGGCTTCTAGAATCCTCTGGCATGAGATGTGGCAT
GAAGGCCTGGAAGAGGCATCTCGTTTGTACTTTGGGGAAAGGAACGTGAAAGGCATGTTTGAGGTGCTGG
AGCCCTTGCATGCTATGATGGAACGGGGCCCCCAGACTCTGAAGGAAACATCCTTTAATCAGGCCTATGG
TCGAGATTTAATGGAGGCCCAAGAGTGGTGCAGGAAGTACATGAAATCAGGGAATGTCAAGGACCTCCTC
CAAGCCTGGGACCTCTATTATCATGTGTTCCGACGAATCTCAAAGACTAGTTATCCGTACGGAATGCAGA
AGCTGATCTCAGAGGAGGACCTGC
