>Addgene plasmid #64287 | pBa-FRB-3myc-KIF1B beta tail 387-1770 | addgene partial sequence | sequence record 119242 | pCAGGS5 5'-ggttcggcttctggcgtgtgacc-3'
TCTCTGTTCCTCCGCAGCCCCCAAGCTTGGCGCGCCTAGGCCTACCATGGCTTCTAGAATCCTCTGGCAT
GAGATGTGGCATGAAGGCCTGGAAGAGGCATCTCGTTTGTACTTTGGGGAAAGGAACGTGAAAGGCATGT
TTGAGGTGCTGGAGCCCTTGCATGCTATGATGGAACGGGGCCCCCAGACTCTGAAGGAAACATCCTTTAA
TCAGGCCTATGGTCGAGATTTAATGGAGGCCCAAGAGTGGTGCAGGAAGTACATGAAATCAGGGAATGTC
AAGGACCTCCTCCAAGCCTGGGACCTCTATTATCATGTGTTCCGACGAATCTCAAAGACTAGTTATCCGT
ACGGAATGCAGAAGCTGATCTCAGAGGAGGACCTGCAAAAACTTATTTCTGAAGAGGATCTGCAAAAGCT
TATTTCTGAAGAAGATCTGTACAAGGGAGGATCCGGAGGCNATACATCCATGGGGTCCCTCACTTCATCC
CCGTCTTCATGCTCAC
